Addgene plasmid #76294: PANK3 gRNA (BRDN0001148598)
Purpose: 3rd generation lentiviral gRNA plasmid targeting human PANK3
Depositing lab: John Doench & David Root. Depositing organization: Broad Institute. Publication: Optimized sgRNA design to maximize activity and minimize off-target effects of CRISPR-Cas9. Doench JG, Fusi N, Sullender M, Hegde M, Vaimberg EW, Donovan KF, Smith I, Tothova Z, Wilen C, Orchard R, Virgin HW, Listgarten J, Root DE. Nat Biotechnol. 2016 Jan 18. doi: 10.1038/nbt.3437. PubMed 26780180.
Backbone
  Vector backbone: lentiGuide-Puro
  Backbone manufacturer: Zhang Lab (Addgene plasmid # 52963)
  Vector type: Mammalian Expression, Lentiviral, CRISPR
  Selectable markers: Puromycin
Growth in bacteria
  Bacterial resistance: Ampicillin, 100 μg/mL
  Growth temperature: 37°C
  Growth strain: DH5alpha
  Copy number: High Copy
Gene/Insert
  Gene/Insert name: PANK3 (alt names: PANK3; NM_024594.3)
  gRNA/shRNA sequence: AAACTTCTCAACATTGCAGA
  Species: H. sapiens (human)
  Entrez Gene: PANK3
  Promoter: hU6
  Cloning method: Unknown
  Sequencing primers: 5′ U6-F; 3′ pS2-R
Terms and licenses: Academic/Nonprofit Terms; Industry Terms: Not Available to Industry
Depositor comments: The gRNA was designed to target the following Genbank reference sequence(s): NM_024594.3. Note that this plasmid does NOT contain Cas9. It should be used in conjunction with lentiCas9-Blast (Addgene #52962) or otherwise with cell lines already expressing Cas9. Browse the full kinome gRNA library at http://www.addgene.org/pooled-library/broadgpp-human-kinome/ or visit http://www.broadinstitute.org/rnai/public/ for detailed protocols and information.
How to cite: PANK3 gRNA (BRDN0001148598) was a gift from John Doench & David Root (Addgene plasmid # 76294 ; http://n2t.net/addgene:76294 ; RRID:Addgene_76294)
