[The description below was written by a language model from this plasmid's Addgene catalogue record and pLannotate feature annotations shown in this document.]
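Description:
PANK3 gRNA (BRDN0001148598) is a third-generation lentiviral CRISPR guide plasmid built on the lentiGuide-Puro backbone, carrying a single guide RNA directed against human PANK3 (designed against the NM_024594.3 transcript). The assembled sequence is about 8.3 kb. In bacteria it is maintained at high copy from a ColE1/pUC-type origin and selected with ampicillin through the β-lactamase gene. An f1 origin, an SV40 origin and poly(A) signal, and remnants of lac and T7/T3 cloning-vector sequence are also annotated in the backbone.

The lentiviral portion starts with an RSV promoter fused to a truncated HIV-1 5' LTR, which makes genomic RNA production Tat-independent. This is followed by the Ψ packaging signal with a partial gag region, the Rev response element for nuclear export of the unspliced genome, and a cPPT/CTS element. It ends in a U3-deleted, self-inactivating 3' LTR. Between the LTRs are two expression units. A human U6 RNA polymerase III promoter drives the PANK3-specific spacer joined to the Streptococcus pyogenes Cas9 guide scaffold. An EF-1α core promoter with its intron A drives puromycin N-acetyltransferase for selection of transduced mammalian cells, with a WPRE downstream to enhance transcript expression.

The plasmid does not encode Cas9, so it must be used with a separate Cas9 vector such as lentiCas9-Blast or in cells that already express Cas9. It corresponds to a guide from a human kinome gRNA library associated with work on optimised sgRNA design. It is suited to packaging into lentivirus for stable guide delivery and Cas9-mediated disruption of PANK3 in human cells.
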