Features (pLannotate 1.2.2; 29 found; start..end, strand, type, name):
     14..80      +  CDS            small t antigen (fragment): SV40 (simian virus 40) small t antigen
    106..317     +  promoter       EF-1α core promoter: core promoter for human elongation factor EF-1α
    318..1256    +  intron         EF-1α intron A: intron upstream of the start codon of human EF-1α
   1278..1877    +  CDS            PuroR (fragment): puromycin N-acetyltransferase; pac from Streptomyces; confers resistance to puromycin
   1893..2481    +  misc_feature   WPRE: woodchuck hepatitis virus posttranscriptional regulatory element
   2532..2551    +  misc_feature   cPPT/CTS (fragment): central polypurine tract and central termination sequence of HIV-1
   2553..2786    +  LTR            3' LTR (ΔU3): self-inactivating 3' long terminal repeat (LTR) from HIV-1
   2864..2985    +  polyA_signal   SV40 poly(A) signal: SV40 polyadenylation signal
   3025..3160    +  rep_origin     SV40 ori: SV40 origin of replication
   3181..3199    -  promoter       T7 promoter: promoter for bacteriophage T7 RNA polymerase
   3207..3362    +  CDS            lacZα (fragment): LacZα fragment of β-galactosidase; lacZ fragment
   3367..3795    +  rep_origin     f1 ori (sequence partly withheld): f1 bacteriophage origin of replication; arrow indicates direction of (+) strand synthesis
   3848..3952    +  promoter       AmpR promoter: bla
   3953..4813    +  CDS            AmpR: β-lactamase; bla; confers resistance to ampicillin, carbenicillin, and related antibiotics
   4984..5572    +  rep_origin     ori: high-copy-number ColE1/pMB1/pBR322/pUC origin of replication
   5755..5847    +  CDS            lacI (fragment): lac repressor; lacI; The lac repressor binds to the lac operator to inhibit transcription in E. coli. This inhibition can be relieved by adding lactose or isopropyl-β-D-thiogalactopyranoside (IPTG).
   5860..5881    +  protein_bind   CAP binding site: CAP binding activates transcription in the presence of cAMP. E. coli catabolite activator protein
   5896..5926    +  promoter       lac promoter: promoter for the E. coli lac operon
   5934..5950    +  protein_bind   lac operator: The lac repressor binds to the lac operator to inhibit transcription in E. coli. This inhibition can be relieved by adding lactose or isopropyl-β-D-thiogalactopyranoside (IPTG). lac repressor encoded by lacI
   5995..6013    +  promoter       T3 promoter: promoter for bacteriophage T3 RNA polymerase
   6041..6267    +  promoter       RSV promoter: Rous sarcoma virus enhancer/promoter
   6268..6448    +  LTR            5' LTR (truncated): truncated 5' long terminal repeat (LTR) from HIV-1
   6495..6620    +  misc_feature   HIV-1 Ψ: packaging signal of human immunodeficiency virus type 1
   6604..6967    +  CDS            HIV-1 gag (fragment): gag protein from human immunodeficiency virus 1; gag
   7113..7346    +  misc_feature   RRE: The Rev response element (RRE) of HIV-1 allows for Rev-dependent mRNA export from the nucleus to the cytoplasm.
   7723..7749    +  CDS            Rev (fragment): human immunodeficiency virus 1 (HIV-1) Rev protein; rev; enhances nuclear export of unspliced and incompletely spliced viral mRNAs
   7753..7993    +  promoter       U6 promoter: RNA polymerase III promoter for human U6 snRNA
   8023..8098    +  misc_RNA       gRNA scaffold: guide RNA scaffold for the Streptococcus pyogenes CRISPR/Cas9 system
   8154..8271    +  misc_feature   cPPT/CTS: central polypurine tract and central termination sequence of HIV-1
>Addgene plasmid #76294 | PANK3 gRNA (BRDN0001148598) | addgene full sequence | sequence record 188985 | Addgene Assembled Sequence
CCCGGGTGCAAAGATGGATAAAGTTTTAAACAGAGAGGAATCTTTGCAGCTAATGGACCTTCTAGGTCTT
GAAAGGAGTGGGAATTGGCTCCGGTGCCCGTCAGTGGGCAGAGCGCACATCGCCCACAGTCCCCGAGAAG
TTGGGGGGAGGGGTCGGCAATTGATCCGGTGCCTAGAGAAGGTGGCGCGGGGTAAACTGGGAAAGTGATG
TCGTGTACTGGCTCCGCCTTTTTCCCGAGGGTGGGGGAGAACCGTATATAAGTGCAGTAGTCGCCGTGAA
CGTTCTTTTTCGCAACGGGTTTGCCGCCAGAACACAGGTAAGTGCCGTGTGTGGTTCCCGCGGGCCTGGC
CTCTTTACGGGTTATGGCCCTTGCGTGCCTTGAATTACTTCCACCTGGCTGCAGTACGTGATTCTTGATC
CCGAGCTTCGGGTTGGAAGTGGGTGGGAGAGTTCGAGGCCTTGCGCTTAAGGAGCCCCTTCGCCTCGTGC
TTGAGTTGAGGCCTGGCCTGGGCGCTGGGGCCGCCGCGTGCGAATCTGGTGGCACCTTCGCGCCTGTCTC
GCTGCTTTCGATAAGTCTCTAGCCATTTAAAATTTTTGATGACCTGCTGCGACGCTTTTTTTCTGGCAAG
ATAGTCTTGTAAATGCGGGCCAAGATCTGCACACTGGTATTTCGGTTTTTGGGGCCGCGGGCGGCGACGG
GGCCCGTGCGTCCCAGCGCACATGTTCGGCGAGGCGGGGCCTGCGAGCGCGGCCACCGAGAATCGGACGG
GGGTAGTCTCAAGCTGGCCGGCCTGCTCTGGTGCCTGGCCTCGCGCCGCCGTGTATCGCCCCGCCCTGGG
CGGCAAGGCTGGCCCGGTCGGCACCAGTTGCGTGAGCGGAAAGATGGCCGCTTCCCGGCCCTGCTGCAGG
GAGCTCAAAATGGAGGACGCGGCGCTCGGGAGAGCGGGCGGGTGAGTCACCCACACAAAGGAAAAGGGCC
TTTCCGTCCTCAGCCGTCGCTTCATGTGACTCCACGGAGTACCGGGCGCCGTCCAGGCACCTCGATTAGT
TCTCGAGCTTTTGGAGTACGTCGTCTTTAGGTTGGGGGGAGGGGTTTTATGCGATGGAGTTTCCCCACAC
TGAGTGGGTGGAGACTGAAGTTAGGCCAGCTTGGCACTTGATGTAATTCTCCTTGGAATTTGCCCTTTTT
GAGTTTGGATCTTGGTTCATTCTCAAGCCTCAGACAGTGGTTCAAAGTTTTTTTCTTCCATTTCAGGTGT
CGTGACGTACGGCCACCATGACCGAGTACAAGCCCACGGTGCGCCTCGCCACCCGCGACGACGTCCCCAG
GGCCGTACGCACCCTCGCCGCCGCGTTCGCCGACTACCCCGCCACGCGCCACACCGTCGATCCGGACCGC
CACATCGAGCGGGTCACCGAGCTGCAAGAACTCTTCCTCACGCGCGTCGGGCTCGACATCGGCAAGGTGT
GGGTCGCGGACGACGGCGCCGCCGTGGCGGTCTGGACCACGCCGGAGAGCGTCGAAGCGGGGGCGGTGTT
CGCCGAGATCGGCCCGCGCATGGCCGAGTTGAGCGGTTCCCGGCTGGCCGCGCAGCAACAGATGGAAGGC
CTCCTGGCGCCGCACCGGCCCAAGGAGCCCGCGTGGTTCCTGGCCACCGTCGGAGTCTCGCCCGACCACC
AGGGCAAGGGTCTGGGCAGCGCCGTCGTGCTCCCCGGAGTGGAGGCGGCCGAGCGCGCCGGGGTGCCCGC
CTTCCTGGAGACCTCCGCGCCCCGCAACCTCCCCTTCTACGAGCGGCTCGGCTTCACCGTCACCGCCGAC
GTCGAGGTGCCCGAAGGACCGCGCACCTGGTGCATGACCCGCAAGCCCGGTGCCTGAACGCGTTAAGTCG
ACAATCAACCTCTGGATTACAAAATTTGTGAAAGATTGACTGGTATTCTTAACTATGTTGCTCCTTTTAC
GCTATGTGGATACGCTGCTTTAATGCCTTTGTATCATGCTATTGCTTCCCGTATGGCTTTCATTTTCTCC
TCCTTGTATAAATCCTGGTTGCTGTCTCTTTATGAGGAGTTGTGGCCCGTTGTCAGGCAACGTGGCGTGG
TGTGCACTGTGTTTGCTGACGCAACCCCCACTGGTTGGGGCATTGCCACCACCTGTCAGCTCCTTTCCGG
GACTTTCGCTTTCCCCCTCCCTATTGCCACGGCGGAACTCATCGCCGCCTGCCTTGCCCGCTGCTGGACA
GGGGCTCGGCTGTTGGGCACTGACAATTCCGTGGTGTTGTCGGGGAAATCATCGTCCTTTCCTTGGCTGC
TCGCCTGTGTTGCCACCTGGATTCTGCGCGGGACGTCCTTCTGCTACGTCCCTTCGGCCCTCAATCCAGC
GGACCTTCCTTCCCGCGGCCTGCTGCCGGCTCTGCGGCCTCTTCCGCGTCTTCGCCTTCGCCCTCAGACG
AGTCGGATCTCCCTTTGGGCCGCCTCCCCGCGTCGACTTTAAGACCAATGACTTACAAGGCAGCTGTAGA
TCTTAGCCACTTTTTAAAAGAAAAGGGGGGACTGGAAGGGCTAATTCACTCCCAACGAAGACAAGATCTG
CTTTTTGCTTGTACTGGGTCTCTCTGGTTAGACCAGATCTGAGCCTGGGAGCTCTCTGGCTAACTAGGGA
ACCCACTGCTTAAGCCTCAATAAAGCTTGCCTTGAGTGCTTCAAGTAGTGTGTGCCCGTCTGTTGTGTGA
CTCTGGTAACTAGAGATCCCTCAGACCCTTTTAGTCAGTGTGGAAAATCTCTAGCAGTACGTATAGTAGT
TCATGTCATCTTATTATTCAGTATTTATAACTTGCAAAGAAATGAATATCAGAGAGTGAGAGGAACTTGT
TTATTGCAGCTTATAATGGTTACAAATAAAGCAATAGCATCACAAATTTCACAAATAAAGCATTTTTTTC
ACTGCATTCTAGTTGTGGTTTGTCCAAACTCATCAATGTATCTTATCATGTCTGGCTCTAGCTATCCCGC
CCCTAACTCCGCCCATCCCGCCCCTAACTCCGCCCAGTTCCGCCCATTCTCCGCCCCATGGCTGACTAAT
TTTTTTTATTTATGCAGAGGCCGAGGCCGCCTCGGCCTCTGAGCTATTCCAGAAGTAGTGAGGAGGCTTT
TTTGGAGGCCTAGGGACGTACCCAATTCGCCCTATAGTGAGTCGTATTACGCGCGCTCACTGGCCGTCGT
TTTACAACGTCGTGACTGGGAAAACCCTGGCGTTACCCAACTTAATCGCCTTGCAGCACATCCCCCTTTC
GCCAGCTGGCGTAATAGCGAAGAGGCCCGCACCGATCGCCCTTCCCAACAGTTGCGCAGCCTGAATGGCG
AATGGG
[124 nt withheld, positions 3367-3490]
C
[91 nt withheld, positions 3492-3582]
A
[49 nt withheld, positions 3584-3632]
CCTTTGACGTTGGAGTCCACGTTCTTT
[37 nt withheld, positions 3660-3696]
ACCCTATCTCGGTCTATTCTTTTGATTTATAAGGGATTTTGCCGATTTCGGCCTATTGGTTAAAAAATGA
GCTGATTTAACAAAAATTTAACGCGAATTTTAACAAAATATTAACGCTTACAATTTAGGTGGCACTTTTC
GGGGAAATGTGCGCGGAACCCCTATTTGTTTATTTTTCTAAATACATTCAAATATGTATCCGCTCATGAG
ACAATAACCCTGATAAATGCTTCAATAATATTGAAAAAGGAAGAGTATGAGTATTCAACATTTCCGTGTC
GCCCTTATTCCCTTTTTTGCGGCATTTTGCCTTCCTGTTTTTGCTCACCCAGAAACGCTGGTGAAAGTAA
AAGATGCTGAAGATCAGTTGGGTGCACGAGTGGGTTACATCGAACTGGATCTCAACAGCGGTAAGATCCT
TGAGAGTTTTCGCCCCGAAGAACGTTTTCCAATGATGAGCACTTTTAAAGTTCTGCTATGTGGCGCGGTA
TTATCCCGTATTGACGCCGGGCAAGAGCAACTCGGTCGCCGCATACACTATTCTCAGAATGACTTGGTTG
AGTACTCACCAGTCACAGAAAAGCATCTTACGGATGGCATGACAGTAAGAGAATTATGCAGTGCTGCCAT
AACCATGAGTGATAACACTGCGGCCAACTTACTTCTGACAACGATCGGAGGACCGAAGGAGCTAACCGCT
TTTTTGCACAACATGGGGGATCATGTAACTCGCCTTGATCGTTGGGAACCGGAGCTGAATGAAGCCATAC
CAAACGACGAGCGTGACACCACGATGCCTGTAGCAATGGCAACAACGTTGCGCAAACTATTAACTGGCGA
ACTACTTACTCTAGCTTCCCGGCAACAATTAATAGACTGGATGGAGGCGGATAAAGTTGCAGGACCACTT
CTGCGCTCGGCCCTTCCGGCTGGCTGGTTTATTGCTGATAAATCTGGAGCCGGTGAGCGTGGGTCTCGCG
GTATCATTGCAGCACTGGGGCCAGATGGTAAGCCCTCCCGTATCGTAGTTATCTACACGACGGGGAGTCA
GGCAACTATGGATGAACGAAATAGACAGATCGCTGAGATAGGTGCCTCACTGATTAAGCATTGGTAACTG
TCAGACCAAGTTTACTCATATATACTTTAGATTGATTTAAAACTTCATTTTTAATTTAAAAGGATCTAGG
TGAAGATCCTTTTTGATAATCTCATGACCAAAATCCCTTAACGTGAGTTTTCGTTCCACTGAGCGTCAGA
CCCCGTAGAAAAGATCAAAGGATCTTCTTGAGATCCTTTTTTTCTGCGCGTAATCTGCTGCTTGCAAACA
AAAAAACCACCGCTACCAGCGGTGGTTTGTTTGCCGGATCAAGAGCTACCAACTCTTTTTCCGAAGGTAA
CTGGCTTCAGCAGAGCGCAGATACCAAATACTGTTCTTCTAGTGTAGCCGTAGTTAGGCCACCACTTCAA
GAACTCTGTAGCACCGCCTACATACCTCGCTCTGCTAATCCTGTTACCAGTGGCTGCTGCCAGTGGCGAT
AAGTCGTGTCTTACCGGGTTGGACTCAAGACGATAGTTACCGGATAAGGCGCAGCGGTCGGGCTGAACGG
GGGGTTCGTGCACACAGCCCAGCTTGGAGCGAACGACCTACACCGAACTGAGATACCTACAGCGTGAGCT
ATGAGAAAGCGCCACGCTTCCCGAAGGGAGAAAGGCGGACAGGTATCCGGTAAGCGGCAGGGTCGGAACA
GGAGAGCGCACGAGGGAGCTTCCAGGGGGAAACGCCTGGTATCTTTATAGTCCTGTCGGGTTTCGCCACC
TCTGACTTGAGCGTCGATTTTTGTGATGCTCGTCAGGGGGGCGGAGCCTATGGAAAAACGCCAGCAACGC
GGCCTTTTTACGGTTCCTGGCCTTTTGCTGGCCTTTTGCTCACATGTTCTTTCCTGCGTTATCCCCTGAT
TCTGTGGATAACCGTATTACCGCCTTTGAGTGAGCTGATACCGCTCGCCGCAGCCGAACGACCGAGCGCA
GCGAGTCAGTGAGCGAGGAAGCGGAAGAGCGCCCAATACGCAAACCGCCTCTCCCCGCGCGTTGGCCGAT
TCATTAATGCAGCTGGCACGACAGGTTTCCCGACTGGAAAGCGGGCAGTGAGCGCAACGCAATTAATGTG
AGTTAGCTCACTCATTAGGCACCCCAGGCTTTACACTTTATGCTTCCGGCTCGTATGTTGTGTGGAATTG
TGAGCGGATAACAATTTCACACAGGAAACAGCTATGACCATGATTACGCCAAGCGCGCAATTAACCCTCA
CTAAAGGGAACAAAAGCTGGAGCTGCAAGCTTAATGTAGTCTTATGCAATACTCTTGTAGTCTTGCAACA
TGGTAACGATGAGTTAGCAACATGCCTTACAAGGAGAGAAAAAGCACCGTGCATGCCGATTGGTGGAAGT
AAGGTGGTACGATCGTGCCTTATTAGGAAGGCAACAGACGGGTCTGACATGGATTGGACGAACCACTGAA
TTGCCGCATTGCAGAGATATTGTATTTAAGTGCCTAGCTCGATACATAAACGGGTCTCTCTGGTTAGACC
AGATCTGAGCCTGGGAGCTCTCTGGCTAACTAGGGAACCCACTGCTTAAGCCTCAATAAAGCTTGCCTTG
AGTGCTTCAAGTAGTGTGTGCCCGTCTGTTGTGTGACTCTGGTAACTAGAGATCCCTCAGACCCTTTTAG
TCAGTGTGGAAAATCTCTAGCAGTGGCGCCCGAACAGGGACTTGAAAGCGAAAGGGAAACCAGAGGAGCT
CTCTCGACGCAGGACTCGGCTTGCTGAAGCGCGCACGGCAAGAGGCGAGGGGCGGCGACTGGTGAGTACG
CCAAAAATTTTGACTAGCGGAGGCTAGAAGGAGAGAGATGGGTGCGAGAGCGTCAGTATTAAGCGGGGGA
GAATTAGATCGCGATGGGAAAAAATTCGGTTAAGGCCAGGGGGAAAGAAAAAATATAAATTAAAACATAT
AGTATGGGCAAGCAGGGAGCTAGAACGATTCGCAGTTAATCCTGGCCTGTTAGAAACATCAGAAGGCTGT
AGACAAATACTGGGACAGCTACAACCATCCCTTCAGACAGGATCAGAAGAACTTAGATCATTATATAATA
CAGTAGCAACCCTCTATTGTGTGCATCAAAGGATAGAGATAAAAGACACCAAGGAAGCTTTAGACAAGAT
AGAGGAAGAGCAAAACAAAAGTAAGACCACCGCACAGCAAGCGGCCGCTGATCTTCAGACCTGGAGGAGG
AGATATGAGGGACAATTGGAGAAGTGAATTATATAAATATAAAGTAGTAAAAATTGAACCATTAGGAGTA
GCACCCACCAAGGCAAAGAGAAGAGTGGTGCAGAGAGAAAAAAGAGCAGTGGGAATAGGAGCTTTGTTCC
TTGGGTTCTTGGGAGCAGCAGGAAGCACTATGGGCGCAGCGTCAATGACGCTGACGGTACAGGCCAGACA
ATTATTGTCTGGTATAGTGCAGCAGCAGAACAATTTGCTGAGGGCTATTGAGGCGCAACAGCATCTGTTG
CAACTCACAGTCTGGGGCATCAAGCAGCTCCAGGCAAGAATCCTGGCTGTGGAAAGATACCTAAAGGATC
AACAGCTCCTGGGGATTTGGGGTTGCTCTGGAAAACTCATTTGCACCACTGCTGTGCCTTGGAATGCTAG
TTGGAGTAATAAATCTCTGGAACAGATTTGGAATCACACGACCTGGATGGAGTGGGACAGAGAAATTAAC
AATTACACAAGCTTAATACACTCCTTAATTGAAGAATCGCAAAACCAGCAAGAAAAGAATGAACAAGAAT
TATTGGAATTAGATAAATGGGCAAGTTTGTGGAATTGGTTTAACATAACAAATTGGCTGTGGTATATAAA
ATTATTCATAATGATAGTAGGAGGCTTGGTAGGTTTAAGAATAGTTTTTGCTGTACTTTCTATAGTGAAT
AGAGTTAGGCAGGGATATTCACCATTATCGTTTCAGACCCACCTCCCAACCCCGAGGGGACCCAGAGAGG
GCCTATTTCCCATGATTCCTTCATATTTGCATATACGATACAAGGCTGTTAGAGAGATAATTAGAATTAA
TTTGACTGTAAACACAAAGATATTAGTACAAAATACGTGACGTAGAAAGTAATAATTTCTTGGGTAGTTT
GCAGTTTTAAAATTATGTTTTAAAATGGACTATCATATGCTTACCGTAACTTGAAAGTATTTCGATTTCT
TGGCTTTATATATCTTGTGGAAAGGACGAAACACCGAAACTTCTCAACATTGCAGAGTTTTAGAGCTAGA
AATAGCAAGTTAAAATAAGGCTAGTCCGTTATCAACTTGAAAAAGTGGCACCGAGTCGGTGCTTTTTTAA
GCTTGGCGTAACTAGATCTTGAGACAAATGGCAGTATTCATCCACAATTTTAAAAGAAAAGGGGGGATTG
GGGGGTACAGTGCAGGGGAAAGAATAGTAGACATAATAGCAACAGACATACAAACTAAAGAATTACAAAA
ACAAATTACAAAAATTCAAAATTTTCGGGTTTATTACAGGGACAGCAGAGATCCACTTTGGCGCCGGCTC
GAGGGGG
