>Addgene plasmid #76294 | PANK3 gRNA (BRDN0001148598) | depositor partial sequence | sequence record 143754 | Target Sequence
AAACTTCTCAACATTGCAGA
