>Addgene plasmid #76294 | PANK3 gRNA (BRDN0001148598) | addgene partial sequence | sequence record 151028 | hU6-F 5'-GAGGGCCTATTTCCCATGATT-3'
GAGAGATAATTAGAATTAATTTGACTGTAAACACAAAGATATTAGTACAAAATACGTGACGTAGAAAGTA
ATAATTTCTTGGGTAGTTTGCAGTTTTAAAATTATGTTTTAAAATGGACTATCATATGCTTACCGTAACT
TGAAAGTATTTCGATTTCTTGGCTTTATATATCTTGTGGAAAGGACGAAACACCGAAACTTCTCAACATT
GCAGAGTTTTAGAGCTAGAAATAGCAAGTTAAAATAAGGCTAGTCCGTTATCAACTTGAAAAAGTGGCAC
CGAGTCGGTGCTTTTTTAAGCTTGGCGTAACTAGATCTTGAGACAAATGGCAGTATTCATCCACAATTTT
AAAAGAAAAGGGGGGATTGGGGGGTACAGTGCAGGGGAAAGAATAGTAGACATAATAGCAACAGACATAC
AAACTAAAGAATTACAAAAACAAATTACAAAAATTCAAAATTTTCGGGTTTATTACAGGGACAGCAGAGA
TCCACTTTGGCGCCGGCTCGAGGGGGCCCGGGTGCAAAGATGGATAAAGTTTTAAACAGAGAGGAATCTT
TGCAGCTAATGGACCTTCTAGGTCTTGAAAGGAGTGGGAATTGGCTCCGGTGCCCGTCAGTGGGCAGAGC
GCACATCGCCCACAGTCCCCGAGAAGTTGGGGGGAGGGGTCGGCAATTGATCCGGTGCCTAGAGAAGGTG
GCGCGGGGTAAACTGGGAAAGTGATGTCGTGTACTGGCTCCGCCTTTTTCCCGAGGGTGG
